Addgene plasmid #27653: pUHD Cdk1 DN HA
Depositing lab: Greg Enders. Depositing organization: University of Pennsylvania.
Backbone
  Vector backbone: pUHD10-3
  Backbone manufacturer: M. Gossen et al., 1992 (PNAS)
  Backbone size w/o insert (bp): 3150
  Vector type: Mammalian Expression
Growth in bacteria
  Bacterial resistance: Ampicillin, 100 μg/mL
  Growth temperature: 37°C
  Growth strain: DH5alpha
  Copy number: High Copy
Gene/Insert
  Gene/Insert name: Cdk1
  Species: H. sapiens (human)
  Mutation: D146N (Dominant Negative)
  Entrez Gene: CDK1 (a.k.a. CDC2, CDC28A, P34CDC2)
  Tag / fusion protein: HA (YDVPDYA) (C terminal on insert)
  Cloning method: Restriction Enzyme
  Sequencing primers: 5′ LNCX; 3′ EBV_Rev
Terms and licenses: Academic/Nonprofit Terms; Industry Terms: Not Available to Industry
Depositor comments: See attachment for description of backbone.
How to cite: pUHD Cdk1 DN HA was a gift from Greg Enders (Addgene plasmid # 27653 ; http://n2t.net/addgene:27653 ; RRID:Addgene_27653)
