[The description below was written by a language model from this plasmid's Addgene catalogue record and the feature table of its GenBank file.]
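Description:
pUHD Cdk1 DN HA is a mammalian expression plasmid built on the pUHD10-3 backbone (about 3.15 kb without insert), the response vector from the original tetracycline-regulated expression system. It is propagated in E. coli as a high-copy plasmid under ampicillin selection. No mammalian selection marker is listed in the record.

The insert is human CDK1 (also known as CDC2 or p34cdc2) carrying the D146N substitution, which the depositor designates a dominant-negative mutation. Such a mutant is generally understood to be kinase-inactive and to interfere with the endogenous kinase. An HA epitope tag is fused to the C terminus, allowing the mutant protein to be detected or immunoprecipitated separately from endogenous CDK1. The catalogue entry does not name the promoter. From general knowledge, pUHD10-3 places inserts downstream of a tetracycline-responsive promoter (tet operator repeats joined to a minimal CMV promoter), so expression would depend on a co-expressed tetracycline-controlled transactivator and be adjustable with tetracycline or doxycycline. The depositor refers to an attachment for the backbone details.

The available sequence record is only a 706 bp partial read, not the full plasmid. Its only annotated features are an SV40 polyadenylation signal and two primer-binding sites within it, consistent with a terminator downstream of the insert. The promoter, CDK1 coding region, HA tag, origin and resistance gene are not annotated in this fragment. The construct is suited to conditional expression of dominant-negative CDK1 in mammalian cells, for example to study cell-cycle control at the G2/M transition, though the record does not state a specific application.
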