LOCUS       Exported 706 bp ds-DNA linear SYN 09-JUN-2021
DEFINITION  synthetic linear DNA
ACCESSION   .
VERSION     .
KEYWORDS    pUHD Cdk1 DN HA
SOURCE      synthetic DNA construct
  ORGANISM  synthetic DNA construct
REFERENCE   1 (bases 1 to 706)
  TITLE     Greg Enders Lab Plasmids
REFERENCE   2 (bases 1 to 706)
  AUTHORS   .
  TITLE     Direct Submission
  JOURNAL   Exported Jun 9, 2021 from SnapGene Server 1.1.58
            http://www.snapgene.com
FEATURES             Location/Qualifiers
     source          1..706
                     /organism="synthetic DNA construct"
                     /mol_type="other DNA"
     polyA_signal    545..679
                     /label=SV40 poly(A) signal
                     /note="SV40 polyadenylation signal"
     primer_bind     complement(569..588)
                     /label=EBV-rev
                     /note="SV40 polyA terminator, reverse primer"
     primer_bind     623..642
                     /label=SV40pA-R
                     /note="SV40 polyA, reverse primer"
ORIGIN
        1 atctcttgat tgatgacaaa ggaacaatta aactggctaa ttttggcctt gccagagctt
       61 ttggaatacc tatcagagta tatacacatg aggtagtaac actctggtac agatctccag
      121 aagtattgct ggggtcagct cgttactcaa ctccagttga catttggagt ataggcacca
      181 tatttgctga actagcaact aagaaaccac ttttccatgg ggattcagaa attgatcaac
      241 tcttcaggat tttcagagct ttgggcactc ccaataatga agtgtggcca gaagtggaat
      301 ctttacagga ctataagaat acatttccca aatggaaacc aggaagccta gcatcccatg
      361 tcaaaaactt ggatgaaaat ggcttggatt tgctctcgaa aatgttaatc tatgatccag
      421 ccaaacgaat ttctggcaaa atggcactga atcatccata ttttaatgat ttggacaatc
      481 agattaagaa gatgtatgat gtgccagatt atgcttagct ttctgacaaa aagtttccat
      541 agtggatcca gacatgataa gatacattga tgagtttgga caaaccacaa ctagaatgca
      601 gtgaaaaaaa tgctttattt gtgaaatttg tgatgctatt gctttatttg taaccattat
      661 aagctgcaat aaacaagtta acaacaacaa ttgcattcat tttatg
//
