>Addgene plasmid #27653 | pUHD Cdk1 DN HA | addgene partial sequence | sequence record 33973 | 27653 with LNCX (5' AGCTCGTTTAGTGAACCGTCAGATC 3')
CCGGGACCGATCCAGCCTCCGCGGCCCCGAATTCGAGCTCGGTACCCGGGGATCCACTATGGAAGATTAT
ACCAAAATAGAGAAAATTGGAGAAGGTACCTATGGAGTTGTGTATAAGGGTAGACACAAAACTACAGGTC
AAGTGGTAGCCATGAAAAAAATCAGACTAGAAAGTGAAGAGGAAGGGGTTCCTAGTACTGCAATTCGGGA
AATTTCTCTATTAAAGGAACTTCGTCATCCAAATATAGTCAGTCTTCAGGATGTGCTTATGCAGGATTCC
AGGTTATATCTCATCTTTGAGTTTCTTTCCATGGATCTGAAGAAATACTTGGATTCTATCCCTCCTGGTC
AGTACATGGATTCTTCACTTGTTAAGAGTTATTTATACCAAATCCTACAGGGGATTGTGTTTTGTCACTC
TAGAAGAGTTCTTCACAGAGACTTAAAACCTCAAAATCTCTTGATTGATGACAAAGGAACAATTAAACTG
GCTAATTTTGGCCTTGCCAGAGCTTTTGGAATACCTATCAGAGTATATACACATGAGGTAGTAACACTCT
GGTACAGATCTCCAGAAGTATTGCTGGGGTCAGCTCGTTACTCAACTCCAGTTGACATTTGGAGTATAGG
CACCATATTTGCTGAACTAGCAACTAAGAAACCACTTTTCCATGGGGATTCAGAAATTGATCAACTCTTC
AGGATTTTCA
